Addgene plasmid #231277: pAVEC1_N-TurboID
Purpose: (Empty Backbone) For stably expressing fusion proteins with N terminal TurboID for proximity labeling in plants
Depositing lab: Jacob Brunkard. Depositing organization: University of Wisconsin, Madison. Publication: Seamless, modular binary vectors for plant cell and molecular biology. Greenhalgh R, Horner W, Klimpel KA, Chatterjee S, Scarpin MR, Brunkard JO. Plant Biotechnol J. 2025 Jun 26. doi: 10.1111/pbi.70233. PubMed 40574375.
Backbone
  Vector backbone: Backbone assembled from fragments of pENTR, pEG103, and NPTII
  Vector type: Plant Expression
  Selectable markers: Basta
  Tag / fusion protein: TurboID (N terminal on insert)
Growth in bacteria
  Bacterial resistance: Kanamycin, 50 μg/mL
  Growth temperature: 37°C
  Growth strain: DH5alpha
  Copy number: Unknown
Gene/Insert
  Gene/Insert name: None
  Mutation: N/A
  Tag / fusion protein: TurboID (N terminal on insert)
Terms and licenses: Academic/Nonprofit Terms; Industry Terms: Not Available to Industry
Depositor comments: No gene inserted in primary locus, this is a vector backbone. pAVEC1 has a bialaphos resistance (BAR) cassette inserted in a secondary locus for glufosinate selection during plant transformation.
How to cite: pAVEC1_N-TurboID was a gift from Jacob Brunkard (Addgene plasmid # 231277 ; http://n2t.net/addgene:231277 ; RRID:Addgene_231277)
