[The description below was written by a language model from this plasmid's Addgene catalogue record and pLannotate feature annotations shown in this document.]
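Description:
pAVEC1_N-TurboID is an empty plant binary vector intended for Agrobacterium-mediated stable transformation, designed so that a gene of interest can be expressed as a fusion with TurboID at its N terminus for proximity labeling in plants. The backbone was assembled from fragments of pENTR, pEG103 and an NPTII cassette. In the full 8,564 nt sequence, a high-copy ColE1/pUC-type origin supports replication in E. coli, while the pVS1 oriV with its RepA replication protein and StaA stability protein allows maintenance in Agrobacterium. Bacterial selection is by kanamycin through an aph(3')-Ia gene.

The annotated plant cassettes lie downstream of two tandem octopine-type left border repeats; no right border was annotated by the automated tool. A bar gene (phosphinothricin acetyltransferase) sits between the mannopine synthase promoter and terminator, giving glufosinate/Basta resistance for selecting transformed plants; the depositor describes this as a secondary locus. The primary expression cassette runs in the opposite direction. It uses a CaMV 35S promoter preceded by an additional 35S fragment, consistent with a duplicated-enhancer arrangement, followed by the TMV Ω translational enhancer. Next comes an open reading frame annotated as E. coli birA, which corresponds to TurboID, an engineered promiscuous biotin ligase derived from BirA. A CaMV polyadenylation signal ends the cassette. No gene is inserted, so the user clones a coding sequence between TurboID and the terminator. The fusion protein then biotinylates neighbouring proteins for capture and identification.

A second, 6,297 nt sequencing record attached to the entry does not match this description. It shows a T7/lacI bacterial expression plasmid with SUMO, a split-intein dnaE fragment and His tag features, and appears to represent a different construct.
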