Features (pLannotate 1.2.2; 15 found; start..end, strand, type, name):
      1..589     +  rep_origin     ori: high-copy-number ColE1/pMB1/pBR322/pUC origin of replication
    827..1456    +  CDS            pVS1 StaA: stability protein from the Pseudomonas plasmid pVS1 (Heeb et al., 2000)
   1885..2958    +  CDS            pVS1 RepA: replication protein from the Pseudomonas plasmid pVS1 (Heeb et al., 2000)
   3024..3218    +  rep_origin     pVS1 oriV: origin of replication for the Pseudomonas plasmid pVS1 (Heeb et al., 2000)
   3385..3408    +  misc_feature   LB T-DNA repeat: left border repeat from octopine Ach5 T-DNA
   3430..3453    +  misc_feature   LB T-DNA repeat: left border repeat from octopine Ach5 T-DNA
   3545..3797    -  terminator     MAS terminator: mannopine synthase terminator
   3810..4358    -  CDS            bar: PAT_STRHY - Experimental evidence at protein level: Swiss-Prot protein existence level 1. Inactivates phosphinothricin (PPT) by transfer of an acetyl group from acetyl CoA. Can also acetylate demethylphosphinothricin but not PTT or glutamate. This enzyme is an effector of phosphinothricin tripeptide (PTT or bialaphos) resistance. From Streptomyces hygroscopicus. Introduced by genetic manipulation and expressed in glufosinate-tolerant maize by Dekalb Genetics.
   4364..4744    -  promoter       MAS promoter: mannopine synthase promoter (Velten et al., 1984)
   5370..5670    +  promoter       CaMV 35S promoter (fragment): strong constitutive promoter from cauliflower mosaic virus
   5671..6012    +  promoter       CaMV 35S promoter: strong constitutive promoter from cauliflower mosaic virus
   6028..6083    +  misc_feature   TMV Ω: translational enhancer from the tobacco mosaic virus 5'-leader sequence (Gallie et al., 1988)
   6099..7058    +  CDS            birA: BIRA_ECOLI - Also known as bioR, dhbB. Experimental evidence at protein level: Swiss-Prot protein existence level 1. Acts both as a biotin--[acetyl-CoA-carboxylase] ligase and a biotin-operon repressor. In the presence of ATP, BirA activates biotin to form the BirA-biotinyl-5'-adenylate (BirA-bio-5'-AMP or holoBirA) complex. HoloBirA can either transfer the biotinyl moiety to the biotin carboxyl carrier protein (BCCP) subunit of acetyl-CoA carboxylase, or bind to the biotin operator site and inhibit transcription of the operon. From Escherichia coli (strain K12).
   7234..7393    +  polyA_signal   CaMV poly(A) signal (fragment): cauliflower mosaic virus polyadenylation signal
   7609..8418    +  CDS            KanR: aminoglycoside phosphotransferase; aph(3')-Ia; confers resistance to kanamycin in bacteria or G418 (Geneticin®) in eukaryotes
>Addgene plasmid #231277 | pAVEC1_N-TurboID | addgene full sequence | sequence record 491544 | Addgene NGS Result
TTGAGATCCTTTTTTTCTGCGCGTAATCTGCTGCTTGCAAACAAAAAAACCACCGCTACCAGCGGTGGTT
TGTTTGCCGGATCAAGAGCTACCAACTCTTTTTCCGAAGGTAACTGGCTTCAGCAGAGCGCAGATACCAA
ATACTGTTCTTCTAGTGTAGCCGTAGTTAGGCCACCACTTCAAGAACTCTGTAGCACCGCCTACATACCT
CGCTCTGCTAATCCTGTTACCAGTGGCTGCTGCCAGTGGCGATAAGTCGTGTCTTACCGGGTTGGACTCA
AGACGATAGTTACCGGATAAGGCGCAGCGGTCGGGCTGAACGGGGGGTTCGTGCACACAGCCCAGCTTGG
AGCGAACGACCTACACCGAACTGAGATACCTACAGCGTGAGCTATGAGAAAGCGCCACGCTTCCCGAAGG
GAGAAAGGCGGACAGGTATCCGGTAAGCGGCAGGGTCGGAACAGGAGAGCGCACGAGGGAGCTTCCAGGG
GGAAACGCCTGGTATCTTTATAGTCCTGTCGGGTTTCGCCACCTCTGACTTGAGCGTCGATTTTTGTGAT
GCTCGTCAGGGGGGCGGAGCCTATGGAAAAACGCCAGCAACGCGGCCTTTTTACGGTTCCTGGCCTTTTG
CTGGCCTTTTGCTCACATGTTCTTTCCTGCGTTATCCCCTGATTCTGTGGATAACCGTATTACCGCCTTT
GAGTGACTGAAGAACCGAGCGCCGCCGTCTAAAAAGGTGATGTGTATTTGAGTAAAACAGCTTGCGTCAT
GCGGTCGCTGCGTATATGATGCGATGAGTAAATAAACAAATACGCAAGGGGAACGCATGAAGGTTATCGC
TGTACTTAACCAGAAAGGCGGGTCAGGCAAGACGACCATCGCAACCCATCTAGCCCGCGCCCTGCAACTC
GCCGGGGCCGATGTTCTGTTAGTCGATTCCGATCCCCAGGGCAGTGCCCGCGATTGGGCGGCCGTGCGGG
AAGATCAACCGCTAACCGTTGTCGGCATCGACCGCCCGACGATTGACCGCGACGTGAAGGCCATCGGCCG
GCGCGACTTCGTAGTGATCGACGGAGCGCCCCAGGCGGCGGACTTGGCTGTGTCCGCGATCAAGGCAGCC
GACTTCGTGCTGATTCCGGTGCAGCCAAGCCCTTACGACATATGGGCCACCGCCGACCTGGTGGAGCTGG
TTAAGCAGCGCATTGAGGTCACGGATGGAAGGCTACAAGCGGCCTTTGTCGTGTCGCGGGCGATCAAAGG
CACGCGCATCGGCGGTGAGGTTGCCGAGGCGCTGGCCGGGTACGAGCTGCCCATTCTTGAGTCCCGTATC
ACGCAGCGCGTGAGCTACCCAGGCACTGCCGCCGCCGGCACAACCGTTCTTGAATCAGAACCCGAGGGCG
ACGCTGCCCGCGAGGTCCAGGCGCTGGCCGCTGAAATTAAATCAAAACTCATTTGAGTTAATGAGGTAAA
GAGAAAATGAGCAAAAGCACAAACACGCTAAGTGCCGGCCGTCCGAGCGCACGCAGCAGCAAGGCTGCAA
CGTTGGCCAGCCTGGCAGACACGCCAGCCATGAAGCGGGTCAACTTTCAGTTGCCGGCGGAGGATCACAC
CAAGCTGAAGATGTACGCGGTACGCCAAGGCAAGACCATTACCGAGCTGCTATCTGAATACATCGCGCAG
CTACCAGAGTAAATGAGCAAATGAATAAATGAGTAGATGAATTTTAGCGGCTAAAGGAGGCGGCATGGAA
AATCAAGAACAACCAGGCACCGACGCCGTGGAATGCCCCATGTGTGGAGGAACGGGCGGTTGGCCAGGCG
TAAGCGGCTGGGTTGCCTGCCGGCCCTGCAATGGCACTGGAACCCCCAAGCCCGAGGAATCGGCGTGAGC
GGTCGCAAACCATCCGGCCCGGTACAAATCGGCGCGGCGCTGGGTGATGACCTGGTGGAGAAGTTGAAGG
CCGCGCAGGCCGCCCAGCGGCAACGCATCGAGGCAGAAGCACGCCCCGGTGAATCGTGGCAAGCGGCCGC
TGATCGAATCCGCAAAGAATCCCGGCAACCGCCGGCAGCCGGTGCGCCGTCGATTAGGAAGCCGCCCAAG
GGCGACGAGCAACCAGATTTTTTCGTTCCGATGCTCTATGACGTGGGCACCCGCGATAGTCGCAGCATCA
TGGACGTGGCCGTTTTCCGTCTGTCGAAGCGTGACCGACGAGCTGGCGAGGTGATCCGCTACGAGCTTCC
AGACGGGCACGTAGAGGTTTCCGCAGGGCCGGCCGGCATGGCCAGTGTGTGGGATTACGACCTGGTACTG
ATGGCGGTTTCCCATCTAACCGAATCCATGAACCGATACCGGGAAGGGAAGGGAGACAAGCCCGGCCGCG
TGTTCCGTCCACACGTTGCGGACGTACTCAAGTTCTGCCGGCGAGCCGATGGCGGAAAGCAGAAAGACGA
CCTGGTAGAAACCTGCATTCGGTTAAACACCACGCACGTTGCCATGCAGCGTACGAAGAAGGCCAAGAAC
GGCCGCCTGGTGACGGTATCCGAGGGTGAAGCCTTGATTAGCCGCTACAAGATCGTAAAGAGCGAAACCG
GGCGGCCGGAGTACATCGAGATCGAGCTAGCTGATTGGATGTACCGCGAGATCACAGAAGGCAAGAACCC
GGACGTGCTGACGGTTCACCCCGATTACTTTTTGATCGATCCCGGCATCGGCCGTTTTCTCTACCGCCTG
GCACGCCGCGCCGCAGGCAAGGCAGAAGCCAGATGGTTGTTCAAGACGATCTACGAACGCAGTGGCAGCG
CCGGAGAGTTCAAGAAGTTCTGTTTCACCGTGCGCAAGCTGATCGGGTCAAATGACCTGCCGGAGTACGA
TTTGAAGGAGGAGGCGGGGCAGGCTGGCCCGATCCTAGTCATGCGCTACCGCAACCTGATCGAGGGCGAA
GCATCCGCCGGTTCCTAATGTACGGAGCAGATGCTAGGGCAAATTGCCCTAGCAGGGGAAAAAGGTCGAA
AAGGTCTCTTTCCTGTGGATAGCACGTACATTGGGAACCCAAAGCCGTACATTGGGAACCGGAACCCGTA
CATTGGGAACCCAAAGCCGTACATTGGGAACCGGTCACACATGTAAGTGACTGATATAAAAGAGAAAAAA
GGCGATTTTTCCGCCTAAAACTCTTTAAAACTTATTAAAACTCTTAAAACCCGCCTGGCCTGTGCATAAC
TGTCTGGCCAGCGCACAGCCGAAGAGCTGCAAAAAGCGCCTACCCTTCGGTCGCTGCGCTCCCTACGCCC
CGCCGCTTCGCGTCGGCCTATCGCGGCCGCTGGCCGCTCAAAAATGGCTGGCCTACGGCCAGGCAATCTA
CCAGCGCGCGGACAAGCTAGGATTGGCAGGATATATTCAGTTGTAAATGCGAGCTGTTGGCTGGCTGGTG
GCAGGATATATTCAGTTGTAAATAAATTGACGCTTAGACAACTTAATAACACATTGCGGACGTTTTTAAT
GTACTGAATTAACGCCGAATTAATTCGAGCTCTTCTAGAGATCTGATAATTTATTTGAAAATTCATAAGA
AAAGCAAACGTTACATGAATTGATGAAACAATACAAAGACAGATAAAGCCACGCACATTTAGGATATTGG
CCGAGATTACTGAATATTGAGTAAGATCACGGAATTTCTGACAGGAGCATGTCTTCAATTCAGCCCAAAT
GGCAGTTGAAATACTCAAACCGCCCCATATGCAGGAGCGGATCATTCATTGTTTGTTTGGTTGCCTTTGC
CAACATGGGAGTCCAAGATTCTGCAGTCAAATCTCGGTGACGGGCAGGACCGGACGGGGCGGTACCGGCA
GGCTGAAGTCCAGCTGCCAGAAACCCACGTCATGCCAGTTCCCGTGCTTGAAGCCGGCCGCCCGCAGCAT
GCCGCGGGGGGCATATCCGAGCGCCTCGTGCATGCGCACGCTCGGGTCGTTGGGCAGCCCGATGACAGCG
ACCACGCTCTTGAAGCCCTGTGCCTCCAGGGACTTCAGCAGGTGGGTGTAGAGCGTGGAGCCCAGTCCCG
TCCGCTGGTGGCGGGGGGAGACGTACACGGTCGACTCGGCCGTCCAGTCGTAGGCGTTGCGTGCCTTCCA
GGGGCCAGCGTAGGCGATGCCGGCGACCTCGCCGTCCACCTCGGCGACGAGCCAGGGATAGCGCTCCCGC
AGACGGACGAGGTCGTCCGTCCACTCCTGCGGTTCCTGCGGCTCGGTACGGAAGTTGACCGTGCTTGTCT
CGATGTAGTGGTTGACGATGGTGCAGACCGCCGGCATGTCCGCCTCGGTGGCACGGCGGATGTCGGCCGG
GCGTCGTTCTGGGCTCATCGATTCGATTTGGTGTATCGAGATTGGTTATGAAATTCAGATGCTAGTGTAA
TGTATTGGTAATTTGGGAAGATATAATAGGAAGCAAGGCTATTTATCCATTTCTGAAAAGGCGAAATGGC
GTCACCGCGAGCGTCACGCGCATTCCGTTCTTGCTGTAAAGCGTTGTTTGGTACACTTTTGACTAGCGAG
GCTTGGCGTGTCAGCGTATCTATTCAAAAGTCGTTAATGGCTGCGGATCAAGAAAAAGTTGGAATAGAAA
CAGAATACCCGCGAAATTCAGGCCCGGTTGCCATGTCCTACACGCCGAAATAAACGACCAAATTAGTAGA
AAAATAAAAACTGACTCGGATACTTACGTCACGTCTTGCGCACTGATTTGAAAAATCTCAGCTCGAGGAC
TAGAGCCAAGCTGATCTCCTTTGCCCCGGAGATCACCATGGACGACTTTCTCTATCTCTACGATCTAGGA
AGAAAGTTCGACGGAGAAGGTGACGATACCATGTTCACCACCGATAATGAGAAGATTAGCCTCTTCAATT
TCAGAAAGAATGCTGACCCACAGATGGTTAGAGAGGCTTACGCGGCAGGTCTCATCAAGACGATCTACCC
GAGTAATAATCTCCAGGAGATCAAATACCTTCCCAAGAAGGTTAAAGATGCAGTCAAAAGATTCAGGACT
AACTGCATCAAGAACACAGAGAAAGATATATTTCTCAAGATCAGAAGTACTATTCCAGTATGGACGATTC
AAGGCTTGCTTCATAAACCAAGGCAAGTAATAGAGATTGGAGTCTCTAAGAAAGTAGTTCCTACTGAATC
AAAGGCCATGGAGTCAAAAATTCAGATCGAGGATCTAACAGAACTCGCCGTGAAGACTGGCGAACAGTTC
ATACAGAGTCTTTTACGACTCAATGACAAGAAGAAAATCTTCGTCAACATGGTGGAGCACGACACTCTCG
TCTACTCCAAGAATATCAAAGATACAGTCTCAGAAGACCAAAGGGCTATTGAGACTTTTCAACAAAGGGT
AATATCGGGAAACCTCCTCGGATTCCATTGCCCAGCTATCTGTCACTTCATCAAAAGGACAGTAGAAAAG
GAAGGTGGCACCTACAAATGCCATCATTGCGATAAAGGAAAGGCTATCGTTCAAGATGCCTCTGCCGACA
GTGGTCCCAAAGATGGACCCCCACCCACGAGGAGCATCGTGGAAAAAGAAGACGTTCCAACCACGTCTTC
AAAGCAAGTGGATTGATGTGATATCTCCACTGACGTAAGGGATGACGCACAATCCCACTATCCTTCGCAA
TGAGACTTTTCAACAAAGGGTAATATCGGGAAACCTCCTCGGATTCCATTGCCCAGCTATCTGTCACTTC
ATCAAAAGGACAGTAGAAAAGGAAGGTGGCACCTACAAATGCCATCATTGCGATAAAGGAAAGGCTATCG
TTCAAGATGCCTCTGCCGACAGTGGTCCCAAAGATGGACCCCCACCCACGAGGAGCATCGTGGAAAAAGA
AGACGTTCCAACCACGTCTTCAAAGCAAGTGGATTGATGTGATATCTCCACTGACGTAAGGGATGACGCA
CAATCCCACTATCCTTCGCAAGACCCTTCCTCTATATAAGGAAGTTCATTTCATTTGGAGAGAGGCCTAT
TTTTACAACAATTACCAACAACAACAAACAACAAACAACATTACAATTACTATTTACAATTACAGGCCTC
CCGGGACCATGAAAGATAACACTGTTCCATTGAAACTCATCGCTCTCCTCGCTAACGGTGAGTTCCACTC
TGGTGAGCAGCTCGGTGAGACTTTAGGTATGTCTCGTGCTGCTATCAACAAGCACATCCAGACTTTACGT
GATTGGGGAGTTGATGTTTTCACTGTTCCAGGAAAGGGTTACTCTTTACCAGAGCCAATCCCATTATTGA
ACGCTAAGCAGATCTTGGGTCAGCTTGATGGAGGATCTGTTGCTGTTCTTCCAGTTGTTGATTCTACTAA
CCAGTACCTTCTCGATCGTATTGGAGAGCTCAAGTCTGGTGATGCTTGCATTGCTGAGTACCAGCAGGCA
GGTCGTGGTTCTCGTGGTAGGAAGTGGTTCTCTCCATTCGGTGCAAACCTCTACCTTTCTATGTTCTGGA
GGCTTAAGAGGGGTCCAGCTGCTATTGGTCTTGGTCCAGTTATTGGTATTGTTATGGCTGAGGCTCTCAG
GAAGCTCGGTGCTGATAAGGTTAGGGTGAAGTGGCCAAACGATCTCTACCTCCAGGATAGGAAGTTGGCT
GGTATTTTGGTGGAGCTTGCTGGAATTACTGGAGATGCTGCTCAGATTGTGATCGGAGCTGGAATCAACG
TGGCTATGAGGAGGGTCGAGGAGTCTGTCGTCAACCAGGGATGGATCACTCTTCAGGAGGCTGGTATCAA
CCTTGATAGGAACACACTTGCTGCTACACTTATCAGGGAGCTTAGGGCTGCTCTTGAGTTGTTCGAGCAA
GAGGGTTTGGCTCCATACTTGCCAAGGTGGGAGAAGTTGGATAACTTCATCAACAGGCCAGTCAAGTTGA
TCATCGGTGATAAGGAGATTTTCGGTATTTCTAGGGGTATTGATAAGCAAGGTGCTTTGTTGTTGGAGCA
AGATGGTGTTATCAAGCCATGGATGGGTGGTGAGATCTCTTTGAGGTCTGCTGAGAAGGGGTCAGGAAGC
GAAACACCAGGAACATCAGAAAGTGCAACACCAGAATCTGGATCCGGCTCTGAAACTCCTGGTACTAGTG
AATCGGCTACCCCTGAATCAGGGTCCTGATCACGGCCATGCTAGAGTCCGCAAAAATCACCAGTCTCTCT
CTACAAATCTATCTCTCTCTATTTTTCTCCAGAATAATGTGTGAGTAGTTCCCAGATAAGGGAATTAGGG
TTCTTATAGGGTTTCGCTCATGTGTTGAGCATATAAGAAACCCTTAGTATGTATTTGTATTTGTAAAATA
CTTCTATCAATAAAATTTCTAATTCCTAAAACCAAAATCCAGTGACCTGGTAACCTGGCAGGATATATGC
GGTTGTAATTTTGGCAGGATATATGCGGTTGTAATTCATTTTTATTGTCTAAATTTCTGTATTTGTTTGT
TTGCAATTAGATCCACGTTGTGTCTCAAAATCTCTGATGTTACATTGCACAAGATAAAAATATATCATCA
TGAACAATAAAACTGTCTGCTTACATAAACAGTAATACAAGGGGTGTTATGAGCCATATTCAACGGGAAA
CGTCGAGGCCGCGATTAAATTCCAACATGGATGCTGATTTATATGGGTATAAATGGGCTCGCGATAATGT
CGGGCAATCAGGTGCGACAATCTATCGCTTGTATGGGAAGCCCGATGCGCCAGAGTTGTTTCTGAAACAT
GGCAAAGGTAGCGTTGCCAATGATGTTACAGATGAGATGGTCAGACTAAACTGGCTGACGGAATTTATGC
CTCTTCCGACCATCAAGCATTTTATCCGTACTCCTGATGATGCATGGTTACTCACCACTGCGATCCCCGG
AAAAACAGCATTCCAGGTATTAGAAGAATATCCTGATTCAGGTGAAAATATTGTTGATGCGCTGGCAGTG
TTCCTGCGCCGGTTGCATTCGATTCCTGTTTGTAATTGTCCTTTTAACAGCGATCGCGTATTTCGTCTCG
CTCAGGCGCAATCACGAATGAATAACGGTTTGGTTGATGCGAGTGATTTTGATGACGAGCGTAATGGCTG
GCCTGTTGAACAAGTCTGGAAAGAAATGCATAAACTTTTGCCATTCTCACCGGATTCAGTCGTCACTCAT
GGTGATTTCTCACTTGATAACCTTATTTTTGACGAGGGGAAATTAATAGGTTGTATTGATGTTGGACGAG
TCGGAATCGCAGACCGATACCAGGATCTTGCCATCCTATGGAACTGCCTCGGTGAGTTTTCTCCTTCATT
ACAGAAACGGCTTTTTCAAAAATATGGTATTGATAATCCTGATATGAATAAATTGCAGTTTCATTTGATG
CTCGATGAGTTTTTCTAATCAGAATTGGTTAATTGGTTGTAACACTGGCAGAGCATTACGCTGACTTGAC
GGGACGGCGCAAGCTCATGACCAAAATCCCTTAACGTGAGTTACGCGTCGTTCCACTGAGCGTCAGACCC
CGTAGAAAAGATCAAAGGATCTTC
