Features (pLannotate 1.2.2; 21 found; start..end, strand, type, name):
    653..792     -  misc_feature   bom: basis of mobility region from pBR322
    894..1085    -  CDS            rop: Rop protein, which maintains plasmids at low copy number; rop
   1102..1482    +  CDS            YPB1_ECOLX: Protein predicted: Swiss-Prot protein existence level 4. From Escherichia coli.
   1554..1845    -  CDS            TcR (fragment): tetracycline efflux protein; tet; confers resistance to tetracycline
   1860..1881    -  protein_bind   CAP binding site: CAP binding activates transcription in the presence of cAMP. E. coli catabolite activator protein
   1894..2976    -  CDS            lacI: lac repressor; lacI; The lac repressor binds to the lac operator to inhibit transcription in E. coli. This inhibition can be relieved by adding lactose or isopropyl-β-D-thiogalactopyranoside (IPTG).
   2977..3054    -  promoter       lacI promoter: lacI
   3062..3341    -  CDS            TcR (fragment): tetracycline efflux protein; tet; confers resistance to tetracycline
   3367..3385    +  promoter       T7 promoter: promoter for bacteriophage T7 RNA polymerase
   3386..3410    +  protein_bind   lac operator: The lac repressor binds to the lac operator to inhibit transcription in E. coli. This inhibition can be relieved by adding lactose or isopropyl-β-D-thiogalactopyranoside (IPTG). lac repressor encoded by lacI
   3425..3447    +  RBS            RBS: efficient ribosome binding site from bacteriophage T7 gene 10 (Olins and Rangwala, 1989)
   3491..3508    +  CDS            thrombin site: thrombin recognition and cleavage site
   3515..3808    +  CDS            SUMO: cleavable ubiquitin-like protein tag; S. cerevisiae SMT3 (truncated)
   4169..4459    +  CDS            dnaE-N (fragment): DPO3A_SYNY3 - Experimental evidence at protein level: Swiss-Prot protein existence level 1. DNA polymerase III is a complex, multichain enzyme responsible for most of the replicative synthesis in bacteria. This DNA polymerase also exhibits 3' to 5' exonuclease activity. The alpha chain is the DNA polymerase (By similarity). From Synechocystis sp. (strain PCC 6803 / Kazusa).
   4524..4541    +  CDS            9xHis (fragment): 9xHis affinity tag
   4551..4600    +  CDS            SET1 (fragment): solubility-enhancement tag derived from T7 phage gene 10B
   4608..4655    +  terminator     T7 terminator: transcription terminator for bacteriophage T7 RNA polymerase
   4692..5120    +  rep_origin     f1 ori (sequence partly withheld): f1 bacteriophage origin of replication; arrow indicates direction of (+) strand synthesis
   5173..5230    +  promoter       AmpR promoter (fragment): bla
   5239..6054    -  CDS            KanR: aminoglycoside phosphotransferase; aph(3')-Ia; confers resistance to kanamycin in bacteria or G418 (Geneticin®) in eukaryotes
   6176..467     +  rep_origin     ori (across the origin): high-copy-number ColE1/pMB1/pBR322/pUC origin of replication
>Addgene plasmid #231277 | pAVEC1_N-TurboID Sequencing Result | analyzer sequence | sequence record 483311
GCAGAGCGCAGATACCAAATACTGTCCTTCTAGTGTAGCCGTAGTTAGGCCACCACTTCAAGAACTCTGT
AGCACCGCCTACATACCTCGCTCTGCTAATCCTGTTACCAGTGGCTGCTGCCAGTGGCGATAAGTCGTGT
CTTACCGGGTTGGACTCAAGACGATAGTTACCGGATAAGGCGCAGCGGTCGGGCTGAACGGGGGGTTCGT
GCACACAGCCCAGCTTGGAGCGAACGACCTACACCGAACTGAGATACCTACAGCGTGAGCTATGAGAAAG
CGCCACGCTTCCCGAAGGGAGAAAGGCGGACAGGTATCCGGTAAGCGGCAGGGTCGGAACAGGAGAGCGC
ACGAGGGAGCTTCCAGGGGGAAACGCCTGGTATCTTTATAGTCCTGTCGGGTTTCGCCACCTCTGACTTG
AGCGTCGATTTTTGTGATGCTCGTCAGGGGGGCGGAGCCTATGGAAAAACGCCAGCAACGCGGCCTTTTT
ACGGTTCCTGGCCTTTTGCTGGCCTTTTGCTCACATGTTCTTTCCTGCGTTATCCCCTGATTCTGTGGAT
AACCGTATTACCGCCTTTGAGTGAGCTGATACCGCTCGCCGCAGCCGAACGACCGAGCGCAGCGAGTCAG
TGAGCGAGGAAGCGGAAGAGCGCCTGATGCGGTATTTTCTCCTTACGCATCTGTGCGGTATTTCACACCG
CAATGGTGCACTCTCAGTACAATCTGCTCTGATGCCGCATAGTTAAGCCAGTATACACTCCGCTATCGCT
ACGTGACTGGGTCATGGCTGCGCCCCGACACCCGCCAACACCCGCTGACGCGCCCTGACGGGCTTGTCTG
CTCCCGGCATCCGCTTACAGACAAGCTGTGACCGTCTCCGGGAGCTGCATGTGTCAGAGGTTTTCACCGT
CATCACCGAAACGCGCGAGGCAGCTGCGGTAAAGCTCATCAGCGTGGTCGTGAAGCGATTCACAGATGTC
TGCCTGTTCATCCGCGTCCAGCTCGTTGAGTTTCTCCAGAAGCGTTAATGTCTGGCTTCTGATAAAGCGG
GCCATGTTAAGGGCGGTTTTTTCCTGTTTGGTCACTGATGCCTCCGTGTAAGGGGGATTTCTGTTCATGG
GGGTAATGATACCGATGAAACGAGAGAGGATGCTCACGATACGGGTTACTGATGATGAACATGCCCGGTT
ACTGGAACGTTGTGAGGGTAAACAACTGGCGGTATGGATGCGGCGGGACCAGAGAAAAATCACTCAGGGT
CAATGCCAGCGCTTCGTTAATACAGATGTAGGTGTTCCACAGGGTAGCCAGCAGCATCCTGCGATGCAGA
TCCGGAACATAATGGTGCAGGGCGCTGACTTCCGCGTTTCCAGACTTTACGAAACACGGAAACCGAAGAC
CATTCATGTTGTTGCTCAGGTCGCAGACGTTTTGCAGCAGCAGTCGCTTCACGTTCGCTCGCGTATCGGT
GATTCATTCTGCTAACCAGTAAGGCAACCCCGCCAGCCTAGCCGGGTCCTCAACGACAGGAGCACGATCA
TGCGCACCCGTGGGGCCGCCATGCCGGCGATAATGGCCTGCTTCTCGCCGAAACGTTTGGTGGCGGGACC
AGTGACGAAGGCTTGAGCGAGGGCGTGCAAGATTCCGAATACCGCAAGCGACAGGCCGATCATCGTCGCG
CTCCAGCGAAAGCGGTCCTCGCCGAAAATGACCCAGAGCGCTGCCGGCACCTGTCCTACGAGTTGCATGA
TAAAGAAGACAGTCATAAGTGCGGCGACGATAGTCATGCCCCGCGCCCACCGGAAGGAGCTGACTGGGTT
GAAGGCTCTCAAGGGCATCGGTCGAGATCCCGGTGCCTAATGAGTGAGCTAACTTACATTAATTGCGTTG
CGCTCACTGCCCGCTTTCCAGTCGGGAAACCTGTCGTGCCAGCTGCATTAATGAATCGGCCAACGCGCGG
GGAGAGGCGGTTTGCGTATTGGGCGCCAGGGTGGTTTTTCTTTTCACCAGTGAGACGGGCAACAGCTGAT
TGCCCTTCACCGCCTGGCCCTGAGAGAGTTGCAGCAAGCGGTCCACGCTGGTTTGCCCCAGCAGGCGAAA
ATCCTGTTTGATGGTGGTTAACGGCGGGATATAACATGAGCTGTCTTCGGTATCGTCGTATCCCACTACC
GAGATGTCCGCACCAACGCGCAGCCCGGACTCGGTAATGGCGCGCATTGCGCCCAGCGCCATCTGATCGT
TGGCAACCAGCATCGCAGTGGGAACGATGCCCTCATTCAGCATTTGCATGGTTTGTTGAAAACCGGACAT
GGCACTCCAGTCGCCTTCCCGTTCCGCTATCGGCTGAATTTGATTGCGAGTGAGATATTTATGCCAGCCA
GCCAGACGCAGACGCGCCGAGACAGAACTTAATGGGCCCGCTAACAGCGCGATTTGCTGGTGACCCAATG
CGACCAGATGCTCCACGCCCAGTCGCGTACCGTCTTCATGGGAGAAAATAATACTGTTGATGGGTGTCTG
GTCAGAGACATCAAGAAATAACGCCGGAACATTAGTGCAGGCAGCTTCCACAGCAATGGCATCCTGGTCA
TCCAGCGGATAGTTAATGATCAGCCCACTGACGCGTTGCGCGAGAAGATTGTGCACCGCCGCTTTACAGG
CTTCGACGCCGCTTCGTTCTACCATCGACACCACCACGCTGGCACCCAGTTGATCGGCGCGAGATTTAAT
CGCCGCGACAATTTGCGACGGCGCGTGCAGGGCCAGACTGGAGGTGGCAACGCCAATCAGCAACGACTGT
TTGCCCGCCAGTTGTTGTGCCACGCGGTTGGGAATGTAATTCAGCTCCGCCATCGCCGCTTCCACTTTTT
CCCGCGTTTTCGCAGAAACGTGGCTGGCCTGGTTCACCACGCGGGAAACGGTCTGATAAGAGACACCGGC
ATACTCTGCGACATCGTATAACGTTACTGGTTTCACATTCACCACCCTGAATTGACTCTCTTCCGGGCGC
TATCATGCCATACCGCGAAAGGTTTTGCGCCATTCGATGGTGTCCGGGATCTCGACGCTCTCCCTTATGC
GACTCCTGCATTAGGAAGCAGCCCAGTAGTAGGTTGAGGCCGTTGAGCACCGCCGCCACAAGGAATGGTG
CATGCAAGGAGATGGCGCCCAACAGTCCCCCGGCCACGGGGCCTGCCACCATACCCACGCCGAAACAAGC
GCTCATGAGCCCGAAGTGGCGAGCCCGATCTTCCCCATCGGTGATGTCGGCGATATAGGCGCCAGCAACC
GCACCTGTGGCGCCGGTGATGCCGGCCACGATGCGTCCGGCGTAGAGGATCGAGATCGATCTCGATCCCG
CGAAATTAATACGACTCACTATAGGGGAATTGTGAGCGGATAACAATTCCCCTCTAGAAATAATTTTGTT
TAACTTTAAGAAGGAGATATACATATGGGCAGCAGCCATCATCATCATCACGGCAGCGGCCTGGTGCCGC
GCGGCAGCGCTAGCATGTCGGACTCAGAAGTCAATCAAGAAGCTAAGCCAGAGGTCAAGCCAGAAGTCAA
GCCTGAGACTCACATCAATTTAAAGGTGTCCGATGGATCTTCAGAGATCTTCTTCAAGATCAAAAAGACC
ACTCCTTTAAGAAGGCTGATGGAAGCGTTCGCTAAAAGACAGGGTAAGGAAATGGACTCCTTAAGATTCT
TGTACGACGGTATTAGAATTCAAGCTGATCAGACCCCTGAAGATTTGGACATGGAGGATAACGATATTAT
TGAGGCTCACAGAGAACAGATTGGTGGTATGTTCAAATTGAACACGAAAAACATCAAGGTTTTAACGCCG
TCTGGATTCAAATCTTTCTCTGGTATCCAGAAAGTCTATAAACCGTTCTACCACCATATCATTTTTGACG
ACGGGTCGGAGATCAAGTGTTCTGACAATCATTCCTTTGGAAAGGATAAAATCAAAGCGTCGACGATCAA
AGTGGGCGACTATTTACAGGGAAAAAAAGTACTTTATAATGAGATCGTAGAGGAAGGAATTTATCTGTAC
GACCTGCTTAACGTGGGGGAAGATAACTTATATTACACTAATGGAATCGTCAGCCATAACTGCGAAGCCT
CGGGGAAGTACCCTTACGACGTTCCTGACTACGCTGGCGCCGAGTATTGCCTGTCTTACGACACAGAGAT
TCTGACCGTTGAATATGGATTCCTTCCTATCGGTAAGATCGTGGAGGAACGGATTGAATGCACAGTCTAT
ACGGTAGATAAAAATGGCTTTGTGTATACACAACCTATTGCTCAGTGGCATAACCGGGGAGAACAGGAAG
TTTTCGAATACTGCTTAGAAGACGGTTCGATTATCCGTGCAACGAAAGATCACAAATTTCTGACGACCGA
CGGTCAGCTGTTACCGATTGATGAGATTTTCGAACGGGGGTTAGACCTGAAACAAGTTGATGGTTTGCCG
TAAGAATTCGAGCTCCGTCGACAAGCTTGCGGCCGCACTCGAGCACCACCACCACCACCACTGAGATCCG
GCTGCTAACAAAGCCCGAAAGGAAGCTGAGTTGGCTGCTGCCACCGCTGAGCAATAACTAGCATAACCCC
TTGGGGCCTCTAAACGGGTCTTGAGGGGTTTTTTGCTGAAAGGAGGAACTATATCCGGATTGGCGAATGG
G
[124 nt withheld, positions 4692-4815]
C
[91 nt withheld, positions 4817-4907]
A
[49 nt withheld, positions 4909-4957]
CCTTTGACGTTGGAGTCCACGTTCTTT
[37 nt withheld, positions 4985-5021]
ACCCTATCTCGGTCTATTCTTTTGATTTATAAGGGATTTTGCCGATTTCGGCCTATTGGTTAAAAAATGA
GCTGATTTAACAAAAATTTAACGCGAATTTTAACAAAATATTAACGCTTACAATTTAGGTGGCACTTTTC
GGGGAAATGTGCGCGGAACCCCTATTTGTTTATTTTTCTAAATACATTCAAATATGTATCCGCTCATGAA
TTAATTCTTAGAAAAACTCATCGAGCATCAAATGAAACTGCAATTTATTCATATCAGGATTATCAATACC
ATATTTTTGAAAAAGCCGTTTCTGTAATGAAGGAGAAAACTCACCGAGGCAGTTCCATAGGATGGCAAGA
TCCTGGTATCGGTCTGCGATTCCGACTCGTCCAACATCAATACAACCTATTAATTTCCCCTCGTCAAAAA
TAAGGTTATCAAGTGAGAAATCACCATGAGTGACGACTGAATCCGGTGAGAATGGCAAAAGTTTATGCAT
TTCTTTCCAGACTTGTTCAACAGGCCAGCCATTACGCTCGTCATCAAAATCACTCGCATCAACCAAACCG
TTATTCATTCGTGATTGCGCCTGAGCGAGACGAAATACGCGATCGCTGTTAAAAGGACAATTACAAACAG
GAATCGAATGCAACCGGCGCAGGAACACTGCCAGCGCATCAACAATATTTTCACCTGAATCAGGATATTC
TTCTAATACCTGGAATGCTGTTTTCCCGGGGATCGCAGTGGTGAGTAACCATGCATCATCAGGAGTACGG
ATAAAATGCTTGATGGTCGGAAGAGGCATAAATTCCGTCAGCCAGTTTAGTCTGACCATCTCATCTGTAA
CATCATTGGCAACGCTACCTTTGCCATGTTTCAGAAACAACTCTGGCGCATCGGGCTTCCCATACAATCG
ATAGATTGTCGCACCTGATTGCCCGACATTATCGCGAGCCCATTTATACCCATATAAATCAGCATCCATG
TTGGAATTTAATCGCGGCCTAGAGCAAGACGTTTCCCGTTGAATATGGCTCATAACACCCCTTGTATTAC
TGTTTATGTAAGCAGACAGTTTTATTGTTCATGACCAAAATCCCTTAACGTGAGTTTTCGTTCCACTGAG
CGTCAGACCCCGTAGAAAAGATCAAAGGATCTTCTTGAGATCCTTTTTTTCTGCGCGTAATCTGCTGCTT
GCAAACAAAAAAACCACCGCTACCAGCGGTGGTTTGTTTGCCGGATCAAGAGCTACCAACTCTTTTTCCG
AAGGTAACTGGCTTCA
